Addgene plasmid #200925: pEG302-TRB1-ZF
Purpose: Express TRB1-ZF108 in Arabidopsis target FWA gene
Depositing lab: Steven Jacobsen. Depositing organization: University of California, Los Angeles (UCLA). Publication: Arabidopsis TRB proteins function in H3K4me3 demethylation by recruiting JMJ14. Wang M, Zhong Z, Gallego-Bartolome J, Feng S, Shih YH, Liu M, Zhou J, Richey JC, Ng C, Jami-Alahmadi Y, Wohlschlegel J, Wu K, Jacobsen SE. Nat Commun. 2023 Mar 28;14(1):1736. doi: 10.1038/s41467-023-37263-9. PubMed 36977663.
Backbone
  Vector backbone: EG302
  Vector type: Plant Expression
  Selectable markers: Basta
Growth in bacteria
  Bacterial resistance: Kanamycin, 50 μg/mL
  Growth temperature: 37°C
  Growth strain: DH5alpha
  Copy number: High Copy
Gene/Insert
  Gene/Insert name: TRB1
  Species: A. thaliana (mustard weed)
  Entrez Gene: TRB1 (a.k.a. ATTRB1, F2J10.16, F2J10_16, TELOMERE REPEAT BINDING FACTOR 1, TRB1)
Terms and licenses: Academic/Nonprofit Terms; Industry Terms: Not Available to Industry
How to cite: pEG302-TRB1-ZF was a gift from Steven Jacobsen (Addgene plasmid # 200925 ; http://n2t.net/addgene:200925 ; RRID:Addgene_200925)
