[The description below was written by a language model from this plasmid's Addgene catalogue record and pLannotate feature annotations shown in this document.]
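Description:
pEG302-TRB1-ZF is a plant expression binary vector built on the pEarleyGate 302 (EG302) backbone, intended for Agrobacterium-mediated T-DNA transfer into Arabidopsis. It carries a high-copy ColE1/pUC-type origin with the pBR322 bom region for propagation in E. coli. The pVS1 oriV, RepA and StaA functions support replication and stable maintenance in Agrobacterium. Bacterial selection is by kanamycin (aphA-3 type KanR), located outside the T-DNA. Between the nopaline-type left and right border repeats, a bar (phosphinothricin acetyltransferase) gene flanked by the mannopine synthase promoter and terminator provides Basta selection of transformed plants.

The payload sits between Gateway attB1 and attB2 sites and consists of Arabidopsis thaliana TRB1 (Telomere Repeat Binding factor 1). TRB1 coding matches are detected as several separated segments within a roughly 4 kb interval, which is consistent with a genomic fragment containing introns and upstream sequence. No separate promoter is annotated for this cassette, and the record does not state what drives expression. Downstream of attB2, short matches to zinc-finger domains mark the artificial zinc-finger array ZF108 fused to the C-terminus of TRB1, followed by the octopine synthase terminator. The T-DNA also contains an E. coli birA biotin ligase coding sequence with a CaMV poly(A) signal; neither its promoter nor its purpose is recorded.

According to the record, the construct expresses TRB1-ZF108 in Arabidopsis to tether TRB1 to the FWA gene. This allows the effect of recruiting TRB1 to a defined locus to be tested. The associated study concerns TRB proteins in H3K4me3 demethylation through recruitment of JMJ14.
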