Features (pLannotate 1.2.2; 28 found; start..end, strand, type, name):
      1..589     +  rep_origin     ori: high-copy-number ColE1/pMB1/pBR322/pUC origin of replication
    775..915     -  misc_feature   bom: basis of mobility region from pBR322
   1017..1056    -  CDS            rop (fragment): Rop protein, which maintains plasmids at low copy number; rop
   1259..1453    -  rep_origin     pVS1 oriV: origin of replication for the Pseudomonas plasmid pVS1 (Heeb et al., 2000)
   1519..2592    -  CDS            pVS1 RepA: replication protein from the Pseudomonas plasmid pVS1 (Heeb et al., 2000)
   3021..3650    -  CDS            pVS1 StaA: stability protein from the Pseudomonas plasmid pVS1 (Heeb et al., 2000)
   4210..4611    -  CDS            Y4CG_SINFN (fragment): Protein inferred from homology: Swiss-Prot protein existence level 3. From Sinorhizobium fredii (strain NBRC 101917 / NGR234).
   4951..4975    -  misc_feature   RB T-DNA repeat: right border repeat from nopaline C58 T-DNA
   5041..5195    -  CDS            lacZα (fragment): LacZα fragment of β-galactosidase; lacZ fragment
   5198..5216    -  misc_feature   MCS (fragment): pUC18/19 multiple cloning site
   5217..5391    -  polyA_signal   CaMV poly(A) signal: cauliflower mosaic virus polyadenylation signal
   5397..6359    -  CDS            birA: BIRA_ECOLI - Also known as bioR, dhbB. Experimental evidence at protein level: Swiss-Prot protein existence level 1. Acts both as a biotin--[acetyl-CoA-carboxylase] ligase and a biotin-operon repressor. In the presence of ATP, BirA activates biotin to form the BirA-biotinyl-5'-adenylate (BirA-bio-5'-AMP or holoBirA) complex. HoloBirA can either transfer the biotinyl moiety to the biotin carboxyl carrier protein (BCCP) subunit of acetyl-CoA carboxylase, or bind to the biotin operator site and inhibit transcription of the operon. From Escherichia coli (strain K12).
   7820..8527    -  terminator     OCS terminator: octopine synthase terminator
   8831..8854    -  CDS            CCR5TC (fragment): zinc-finger domain from the CCR5-224 (+) zinc-finger nuclease that recognizes the left half-site target sequence in the human CCR5 gene (Perez et al., 2008; Gross et al., 2013)
   8999..9022    -  CDS            CCR5TC (fragment): zinc-finger domain from the CCR5-224 (+) zinc-finger nuclease that recognizes the left half-site target sequence in the human CCR5 gene (Perez et al., 2008; Gross et al., 2013)
   9087..9170    -  CDS            ZNF22 (fragment): ZNF22_HUMAN - Also known as KOX15, KROX26. Experimental evidence at protein level: Swiss-Prot protein existence level 1. Binds DNA through the consensus sequence 5'-CAATG-3'. May be involved in transcriptional regulation and may play a role in tooth formation (By similarity). From Homo sapiens (Human).
   9313..9337    +  protein_bind   attB2: mutant version of attB; recombination site for the Gateway® BP reaction BP Clonase™
   9474..9842    -  CDS            TRB1 (fragment): TRB1_ARATH - Experimental evidence at protein level: Swiss-Prot protein existence level 1. Binds preferentially double-stranded telomeric repeats. From Arabidopsis thaliana (Mouse-ear cress).
  10019..10093   -  CDS            TRB1 (fragment): TRB1_ARATH - Experimental evidence at protein level: Swiss-Prot protein existence level 1. Binds preferentially double-stranded telomeric repeats. From Arabidopsis thaliana (Mouse-ear cress).
  10696..11625   -  CDS            TRB1: TRB1_ARATH - Experimental evidence at protein level: Swiss-Prot protein existence level 1. Binds preferentially double-stranded telomeric repeats. From Arabidopsis thaliana (Mouse-ear cress).
  13571..13595   -  protein_bind   attB1: mutant version of attB; recombination site for the Gateway® BP reaction BP Clonase™
  13600..13635   -  misc_feature   MCS (fragment): multiple cloning site
  13647..14027   +  promoter       MAS promoter: mannopine synthase promoter (Velten et al., 1984)
  14033..14581   +  CDS            bar: PAT_STRHY - Experimental evidence at protein level: Swiss-Prot protein existence level 1. Inactivates phosphinothricin (PPT) by transfer of an acetyl group from acetyl CoA. Can also acetylate demethylphosphinothricin but not PTT or glutamate. This enzyme is an effector of phosphinothricin tripeptide (PTT or bialaphos) resistance. From Streptomyces hygroscopicus. Introduced by genetic manipulation and expressed in glufosinate-tolerant maize by Dekalb Genetics.
  14594..14846   +  terminator     MAS terminator: mannopine synthase terminator
  14932..14956   -  misc_feature   LB T-DNA repeat: left border repeat from nopaline C58 T-DNA
  15381..16175   +  CDS            KanR: aminoglycoside phosphotransferase; aphA-3; confers resistance to kanamycin
  17421..17490   +  ncRNA          RNA-OUT: Accession: RF00240 - RNA-OUT
>Addgene plasmid #200925 | pEG302-TRB1-ZF | addgene full sequence | sequence record 403961 | Addgene NGS Result
TTGAGATCCTTTTTTTCTGCGCGTAATCTGCTGCTTGCAAACAAAAAAACCACCGCTACCAGCGGTGGTT
TGTTTGCCGGATCAAGAGCTACCAACTCTTTTTCCGAAGGTAACTGGCTTCAGCAGAGCGCAGATACCAA
ATACTGTCCTTCTAGTGTAGCCGTAGTTAGGCCACCACTTCAAGAACTCTGTAGCACCGCCTACATACCT
CGCTCTGCTAATCCTGTTACCAGTGGCTGCTGCCAGTGGCGATAAGTCGTGTCTTACCGGGTTGGACTCA
AGACGATAGTTACCGGATAAGGCGCAGCGGTCGGGCTGAACGGGGGGTTCGTGCACACAGCCCAGCTTGG
AGCGAACGACCTACACCGAACTGAGATACCTACAGCGTGAGCTATGAGAAAGCGCCACGCTTCCCGAAGG
GAGAAAGGCGGACAGGTATCCGGTAAGCGGCAGGGTCGGAACAGGAGAGCGCACGAGGGAGCTTCCAGGG
GGAAACGCCTGGTATCTTTATAGTCCTGTCGGGTTTCGCCACCTCTGACTTGAGCGTCGATTTTTGTGAT
GCTCGTCAGGGGGGCGGAGCCTATGGAAAAACGCCAGCAACGCGGCCTTTTTACGGTTCCTGGCCTTTTG
CTGGCCTTTTGCTCACATGTTCTTTCCTGCGTTATCCCCTGATTCTGTGGATAACCGTATTACCGCCTTT
GAGTGAGCTGATACCGCTCGCCGCAGCCGAACGACCGAGCGCAGCGAGTCAGTGAGCGAGGAAGCGGAAG
AGCGCCTGATGCGGTATTTTCTCCTTACGCATCTGTGCGGTATTTCACACCGCATATGGTGCACTCTCAG
TACAATCTGCTCTGATGCCGCATAGTTAAGCCAGTATACACTCCGCTATCGCTACGTGACTGGGTCATGG
CTGCGCCCCGACACCCGCCAACACCCGCTGACGCGCCCTGACGGGCTTGTCTGCTCCCGGCATCCGCTTA
CAGACAAGCTGTGACCGTCTCCGGGAGCTGCATGTGTCAGAGGTTTTCACCGTCATCACCGAAACGCGCG
AGGCAGGGTGCCTTGATGTGGGCGCCGGCGGTCGAGTGGCGACGGCGCGGCTTGTCCGCGCCCTGGTAGA
TTGCCTGGCCGTAGGCCAGCCATTTTTGAGCGGCCAGCGGCCGCGATAGGCCGACGCGAAGCGGCGGGGC
GTAGGGAGCGCAGCGACCGAAGGGTAGGCGCTTTTTGCAGCTCTTCGGCTGTGCGCTGGCCAGACAGTTA
TGCACAGGCCAGGCGGGTTTTAAGAGTTTTAATAAGTTTTAAAGAGTTTTAGGCGGAAAAATCGCCTTTT
TTCTCTTTTATATCAGTCACTTACATGTGTGACCGGTTCCCAATGTACGGCTTTGGGTTCCCAATGTACG
GGTTCCGGTTCCCAATGTACGGCTTTGGGTTCCCAATGTACGTGCTATCCACAGGAAAGAGACCTTTTCG
ACCTTTTTCCCCTGCTAGGGCAATTTGCCCTAGCATCTGCTCCGTACATTAGGAACCGGCGGATGCTTCG
CCCTCGATCAGGTTGCGGTAGCGCATGACTAGGATCGGGCCAGCCTGCCCCGCCTCCTCCTTCAAATCGT
ACTCCGGCAGGTCATTTGACCCGATCAGCTTGCGCACGGTGAAACAGAACTTCTTGAACTCTCCGGCGCT
GCCACTGCGTTCGTAGATCGTCTTGAACAACCATCTGGCTTCTGCCTTGCCTGCGGCGCGGCGTGCCAGG
CGGTAGAGAAAACGGCCGATGCCGGGATCGATCAAAAAGTAATCGGGGTGAACCGTCAGCACGTCCGGGT
TCTTGCCTTCTGTGATCTCGCGGTACATCCAATCAGCTAGCTCGATCTCGATGTACTCCGGCCGCCCGGT
TTCGCTCTTTACGATCTTGTAGCGGCTAATCAAGGCTTCACCCTCGGATACCGTCACCAGGCGGCCGTTC
TTGGCCTTCTTCGTACGCTGCATGGCAACGTGCGTGGTGTTTAACCGAATGCAGGTTTCTACCAGGTCGT
CTTTCTGCTTTCCGCCATCGGCTCGCCGGCAGAACTTGAGTACGTCCGCAACGTGTGGACGGAACACGCG
GCCGGGCTTGTCTCCCTTCCCTTCCCGGTATCGGTTCATGGATTCGGTTAGATGGGAAACCGCCATCAGT
ACCAGGTCGTAATCCCACACACTGGCCATGCCGGCCGGCCCTGCGGAAACCTCTACGTGCCCGTCTGGAA
GCTCGTAGCGGATCACCTCGCCAGCTCGTCGGTCACGCTTCGACAGACGGAAAACGGCCACGTCCATGAT
GCTGCGACTATCGCGGGTGCCCACGTCATAGAGCATCGGAACGAAAAAATCTGGTTGCTCGTCGCCCTTG
GGCGGCTTCCTAATCGACGGCGCACCGGCTGCCGGCGGTTGCCGGGATTCTTTGCGGATTCGATCAGCGG
CCGCTTGCCACGATTCACCGGGGCGTGCTTCTGCCTCGATGCGTTGCCGCTGGGCGGCCTGCGCGGCCTT
CAACTTCTCCACCAGGTCATCACCCAGCGCCGCGCCGATTTGTACCGGGCCGGATGGTTTGCGACCGCTC
ACGCCGATTCCTCGGGCTTGGGGGTTCCAGTGCCATTGCAGGGCCGGCAGGCAACCCAGCCGCTTACGCC
TGGCCAACCGCCCGTTCCTCCACACATGGGGCATTCCACGGCGTCGGTGCCTGGTTGTTCTTGATTTTCC
ATGCCGCCTCCTTTAGCCGCTAAAATTCATCTACTCATTTATTCATTTGCTCATTTACTCTGGTAGCTGC
GCGATGTATTCAGATAGCAGCTCGGTAATGGTCTTGCCTTGGCGTACCGCGTACATCTTCAGCTTGGTGT
GATCCTCCGCCGGCAACTGAAAGTTGACCCGCTTCATGGCTGGCGTGTCTGCCAGGCTGGCCAACGTTGC
AGCCTTGCTGCTGCGTGCGCTCGGACGGCCGGCACTTAGCGTGTTTGTGCTTTTGCTCATTTTCTCTTTA
CCTCATTAACTCAAATGAGTTTTGATTTAATTTCAGCGGCCAGCGCCTGGACCTCGCGGGCAGCGTCGCC
CTCGGGTTCTGATTCAAGAACGGTTGTGCCGGCGGCGGCAGTGCCTGGGTAGCTCACGCGCTGCGTGATA
CGGGACTCAAGAATGGGCAGCTCGTACCCGGCCAGCGCCTCGGCAACCTCACCGCCGATGCGCGTGCCTT
TGATCGCCCGCGACACGACAAAGGCCGCTTGTAGCCTTCCATCCGTGACCTCAATGCGCTGCTTAACCAG
CTCCACCAGGTCGGCGGTGGCCCATATGTCGTAAGGGCTTGGCTGCACCGGAATCAGCACGAAGTCGGCT
GCCTTGATCGCGGACACAGCCAAGTCCGCCGCCTGGGGCGCTCCGTCGATCACTACGAAGTCGCGCCGGC
CGATGGCCTTCACGTCGCGGTCAATCGTCGGGCGGTCGATGCCGACAACGGTTAGCGGTTGATCTTCCCG
CACGGCCGCCCAATCGCGGGCACTGCCCTGGGGATCGGAATCGACTAACAGAACATCGGCCCCGGCGAGT
TGCAGGGCGCGGGCTAGATGGGTTGCGATGGTCGTCTTGCCTGACCCGCCTTTCTGGTTAAGTACAGCGA
TAACCTTCATGCGTTCCCCTTGCGTATTTGTTTATTTACTCATCGCATCATATACGCAGCGACCGCATGA
CGCAAGCTGTTTTACTCAAATACACATCACCTTTTTAGACGGCGGCGCTCGGTTTCTTCAGCGGCCAAGC
TGGCCGGCCAGGCCGCCAGCTTGGCATCAGACAAACCGGCCAGGATTTCATGCAGCCGCACGGTTGAGAC
GTGCGCGGGCGGCTCGAACACGTACCCGGCCGCGATCATCTCCGCCTCGATCTCTTCGGTAATGAAAAAC
GGTTCGTCCTGGCCGTCCTGGTGCGGTTTCATGCTTGTTCCTCTTGGCGTTCATTCTCGGCGGCCGCCAG
GGCGTCGGCCTCGGTCAATGCGTCCTCACGGAAGGCACCGCGCCGCCTGGCCTCGGTGGGCGTCACTTCC
TCGCTGCGCTCAAGTGCGCGGTACAGGGTCGAGCGATGCACGCCAAGCAGTGCAGCCGCCTCTTTCACGG
TGCGGCCTTCCTGGTCGATCAGCTCGCGGGCGTGCGCGATCTGTGCCGGGGTGAGGGTAGGGCGGGGGCC
AAACTTCACGCCTCGGGCCTTGGCGGCCTCGCGCCCGCTCCGGGTGCGGTCGATGATTAGGGAACGCTCG
AACTCGGCAATGCCGGCGAACACGGTCAACACCATGCGGCCGGCCGGCGTGGTGGTGTCGGCCCACGGCT
CTGCCAGGCTACGCAGGCCCGCGCCGGCCTCCTGGATGCGCTCGGCAATGTCCAGTAGGTCGCGGGTGCT
GCGGGCCAGGCGGTCTAGCCTGGTCACTGTCACAACGTCGCCAGGGCGTAGGTGGTCAAGCATCCTGGCC
AGCTCCGGGCGGTCGCGCCTGGTGCCGGTGATCTTCTCGGAAAACAGCTTGGTGCAGCCGGCCGCGTGCA
GTTCGGCCCGTTGGTTGGTCAAGTCCTGGTCGTCGGTGCTGACGCGGGCATAGCCCAGCAGGCCAGCGGC
GGCGCTCTTGTTCATGGCGTAATGTCTCCGGTTCTAGTCGCAAGTATTCTACTTTATGCGACTAAAACAC
GCGACAAGAAAACGCCAGGAAAAGGGCAGGGCGGCAGCCTGTCGCGTAACTTAGGACTTGTGCGACATGT
CGTTTTCAGAAGACGGCTGCACTGAACGTCAGAAGCCGACTGCACTATAGCAGCGGAGGGGTTGGATCAA
AGTACTTTGATCCCGAGGGGAACCCTGTGGTTGGCATGCACATACAAATGGACGAACGGATAAACCTTTT
CACGCCCTTTTAAATATCCGATTATTCTAATAAACGCTCTTTTCTCTTAGGTTTACCCGCCAATATATCC
TGTCAAACACTGATAGTTTAAACTGAAGGCGGGAAACGACAATCTGATCCAAGCTCAAGCTGCTCTAGCA
TTCGCCATTCAGGCTGCGCAACTGTTGGGAAGGGCGATCGGTGCGGGCCTCTTCGCTATTACGCCAGCTG
GCGAAAGGGGGATGTGCTGCAAGGCGATTAAGTTGGGTAACGCCAGGGTTTTCCCAGTCACGACGTTGTA
AAACGACGGCCAGTGCCAAGCTTGCATGCCTGCAGGGATCTGGATTTTAGTACTGGATTTTGGTTTTAGG
AATTAGAAATTTTATTGATAGAAGTATTTTACAAATACAAATACATACTAAGGGTTTCTTATATGCTCAA
CACATGAGCGAAACCCTATAGGAACCCTAATTCCCTTATCTGGGAACTACTCACACATTATTATGGAGAA
AGCTTATTTTTCTGCACTACGCAGGGATATTTCACCGCCCATCCAGGGTTTTATTATTCCATCCTGCTCA
AGTAATAAAGCCCCCTGTTTGTCTATTCCGCGTGAAATGCCAAATATTTCTTTATCACCAATGATAAGTT
TCACTGGGCGATTAATAAAATTATCCAGCTTTTCCCAGCGCGACAGATAAGGTGCCAATCCTTCTTGTTC
GAAGAGTTCCAACGCAGCACGTAATTCACGTATTAGCATGGCCGCCAACGTATTACGATCGAGATTGATC
CCCGCTTCCTGCAGCGTGATCCACCCCTGATTAACGACACTCTCTTCAACACGGCGCATTGCCATGTTGA
TCCCGGCTCCAATGACTATTTGCGCCGCATCGCCAGTTTTGCCAGTCAGCTCCACCAGAATGCCTGCCAG
CTTGCGATCCTGCAGATAGAGGTCATTAGGCCATTTAACACGAACTTTATCTGCACCCAGCTTGCGTAAT
ACTTCCGCCATCACGATACCGATAACCAGACTTAAACCAATCGCCGCCGCCGGGCCTTGTTCCAGACGCC
AGAACATCGACAAATATAAGTTTGCGCCAAAAGGCGAAAACCATTTCCGACCCCGGCGACCACGGCCAGC
CTGCTGGTATTCTGCAATGCAAGCATCGCCCGATTTAAGCTCTCCGATACGATCAAGAAGGTACTGATTC
GTGGAGTCAATCACTGGCAGCACGGCTACACTACCGCCATCCAGCTGACCCAATATCTGTTTAGCATTAA
GTAACTGGATAGGCTCAGGCAGGCTGTATCCTTTACCCGGAACGGTAAAGACATCAACGCCCCAGTCACG
CAGTGTCTGAATGTGTTTATTAATAGCCGCCCGGCTCATTCCCAGCGTTTCACCCAACTGCTCGCCAGAG
TGAAATTCACCGTTCGCTAACAGGGCAATCAATTTCAGTGGCACGGTGTTATCCTTCATCTCGAGGTCAC
ACACGATTGGTTGAATATCATCAGCCTCAGCCATTTTTTATGAGCTGCAAACACACAAAAAGAGTTCAAT
ACAGTCAAATAAACCCTGATTGAATCAGAAATAGCTTTCTGTTCAACGTACGACACTACAAATCCTAAAG
TTTCGAAGAATCTATACACAAACTTCATCTAACCTTAAACAGTGTTCAGATTCAATCTAACATTGACAGT
GTTCAGATTCAATCTAACTTCAACAGTTCAGATTTCAATTCACATATACAAATCATTTCCCAGGTAACAT
GAACATGGATCTCTCCATCAAGGTCAAGCCAAATTCTGGTAGCTATAATCGAGCTAACTGATCGGTCAAC
TTAGATCGATTCTAGTAAAACCAAAAGATTTAGTGGAGGTTCACAGATCCAAATTAAACGATATCCAGAT
CTCAAGGAAATTGAGAAAACAAGATCGAGATCCAGCAAATAAAGTAGATCCAGAAAGTTCCTATTACCTT
GGAAAGAAAGAGCGGAAGAAGATGAGATTGAGGAAGATTCAAAACGGAGAATGAATCTCCTGGATTATCT
CTTACTTTCTCTCTTAGTCTTCTTCCTTGTTCTTCTCTGTCAAGTCGCCGGAGATTCAAAACGGCTGATG
AAAGTGAGGAGGACAACGAGACAATTCAAAGCGGAGAGGAAAATATATGAATTTATATAGGCGGGTTTAT
CTCTTACAACTTTATTTTCGGCCTTTCAAAAAAATAATTAAAATCGACAGACACGAATCATTTCGACCAC
AGGTAAAGATAACGTGACCTGGCTGTCAGACAGCCTTTTCCCTCGTGTTAACTAATTTTTAAACTAATTA
ATCATCTCAGCCCTTGGATTAGTTCTTTTGCTTTGATGGCTTCATGACTGTGACCTGCTCGATCCGCGTG
TTACATGACAGCTCCGTTTTTTTAGTGGTTAACTTAAACCGAGTCAATCCAGGCAACGTTAGTCGTCGTC
GTGGTTGGCTTGTTCAATTAGATTTCATACAATTCAACGTAATTTAATTCGTTTTCTATTAGAATTGTAT
CATAATTAATTCAGACCGTGAAAGAAAGTGTCTTTCATGATGTGTTTATGGATATTTATACAATAAGATA
CAATGTTTCATCATATTCACTATTCACGATTAGTATGTACATTAAATAATGGCTACTACTACATCCGAAC
TCGTCAAAACGATTCTGAATCAATTATACATATGCTGACTCTTGCATACATAAAAAATAGTTGTTTAAAT
TTTGTCTAACTAATGTTTGGTATAAGTATAATGTTGAGTTGAGATACCAATTACATCGAGTCTAGCCATT
TTGTCGTGCCATATTCGTCAAAACTTTCTTACATAATGATAACCTAGATCTAGATGAGATATGTATCAAT
GTATTTGAGATCATAATTAAGTTCGTTCTAAATTTTGTCCCTGCAGGTCCTGCTGAGCCTCGACATGTTG
TCGCAAAATTCGCCCTGGACCCGCCCAACGATTTGTCGTCACTGTCAAGGTTTGACCTGCACTTCATTTG
GGGCCCACATACACCAAAAAAATGCTGCATAATTCTCGGGGCAGCAAGTCGGTTACCCGGCCGCCGTGCT
GGACCGGGTTGAATGGTGCCCGTAACTTTCGGTAGAGCGGACGGCCAATACTCAACTTCAAGGAATCTCA
CCCATGCGCGCCGGCGGGGAACCGGAGTTCCCTTCAGTGAGCGTTATTAGTTCGCCGCTCGGTGTGTCGT
AGATACTAGCCCCTGGGGCACTTTTGAAATTTGAATAAGATTTATGTAATCAGTCTTTTAGGTTTGACCG
GTTCTGCCGCTTTTTTTAAAATTGGATTTGTAATAATAAAACGCAATTGTTTGTTATTGTGGCGCTCTAT
CATAGATGTCGCTATAAACCTATTCAGCACAATATATTGTTTTCATTTTAATATTGTACATATAAGTAGT
AGGGTACAATCAGTAAATTGAACGGAGAATATTATTCATAAAAATACGATAGTAACGGGTGATATATTCA
TTAGAATGAACCGAAACCGGCGGTAAGGATCTGAGCTACACATGCTCAGGTTTTTTACAACGTGCACAAC
AGAATTGAAAGCAAATATCATGCGATCATAGGCGTCTCGCATATCTCATTAAAGCAGGACTCTAGGGACT
AGTCCCGGGTCTTAATTAACTCTCTAGAGGCGCGCCAAGCTTCTACTACTAAGATCCACCAGTATCCTCA
TGCCATTCAATCTTCTGAGCTTCGAAGATATCGTTAAGTCCACCAGCCATAGATCCCTCGAGTCCGGTGT
GAGTCCTTTGATGCTCGGTGAGCTTATCACTCCTAGAGAAAGATTTTCCACACTCAGGGCATTTATAAGG
TTTTTCTCCAGTGTGTGTCCTTTGATGAGCCCTAAGGTTTGCTCTCTGAGAGAATGATTTTCCACACTCA
GGGCATTTATAAGGTTTTTCACCAGTATGGGTCCTTTGGTGCCTAACAAGGTTTCCAGATGTTGAGAATG
ATTTTCCACACTCAGGGCATTTATAAGGTTTTTCTCCGGTATGAGTCCTCTGATGCCTAACAAGAGATGA
AGATTGTGAGAATGATTTTCCACACTCAGGGCATTTATAAGGTTTTTCACCAGTATGGGTCCTCTGATGG
GTGGTAAGATGATCACTCCTACTGAATGATTTTCCACACTCAGGGCATTTATAAGGTTTTTCACCGGTAT
GGGTCCTTTGGTGCCTCCTAAGATCTCCAGATTGAGAGAAAGATTTTCCACACTCAGGGCATTTATAAGG
CTCGAGAGGTCCTTGGAAAAGAACCTCAAGGGATCCTTTGTCGTCATCGTCTTTGTAGTCTTTGTCGTCA
TCGTCTTTGTAGTCGGTACCAAGCTTGGCGCGCCCGTCCCGGGTCTTAATTAACTCTCTAGACTCACCTA
GCACCACTTTGTACAAGAAAGCTGGGTCGGCGCGCCCACCCTTGGCACGGATCATCTGTCGAATCACATT
TTCAACAAAAGCATTTTGAGATTTTCAAAGTTCTCTCATAGATATAATGTCTTGTGATATAAAAGAATAT
GGGTGTTTTTTTCTTTTTTTTACCATTTTGCAGATGTTTCTTCCTTTCAATGTCTTTGAAGCTTCCTCAG
CGAAAGCTTGAGCTGCTTCTGCTTCGGCTTCTGCTGCCTCCGCTTCCTTTGCAGCTTCCTCAGCCTCTGC
CATGGCAGCTTCTGCCTCTGCTACTGCCTGTGCTGCAACTGCTGCCGCCTCATGTACGTTCATACTCTTC
ATTCTGGCTATCTCTGTATCAATCTGTGACCTTGTCTGAAAATTCACTTCATCTATGTCTGTTTTAGGTG
AAGGCAAAGAAGAAGTCCTCTGTTTTCCTCCAAACACCCCCAGACCTTTTCTCCTGTGGGAAGACAAGGG
AGTGGAGTTTGGAATTCTGTACTTACGTTTAACCTGTAAAAGAGAAAGCCCAGATCAATAAACCTCGCAA
GTTGCAGTGAATAATGGATATGTCTCTGTTCTACTGACATCCATGAACTAAATTGATTTGCACAAAAAGT
CATACATACTATTCAAAAGACCAAAAATATATGCACTCAAAAGCATTAAATGAATGTAGGAATTCTTACC
TTCACAAGTTTCCCGCAAGATGTCAAGTACTTTAGCTTGGTAGACAACAAGCGTTTGAAGTCTGGTGGAG
CATGATATTGATCCTACACAAAAAAAAAAAAGGAACACGGGTACAGTCAGTCCTCTAAATCAGTCTTTTA
CAAGGAACTTAGACAAAGAATCTTCAAAGCAGTAATCGTACAAGTTGAACTCAATATTTCCCATGCTTGA
ATCACATAAGTAGACGAAAATATTTATGTCATTGGCGTGTTTCTGAATTAACTACAGAATCTACTCTTAC
GATATTCTCATAATTATATCGACTTAAGTAGATGCCACCACAATAAATCTCGTAATTACAGAAATATTTC
TAGCCCTTTCAGCTTAGTTTCAGTCAGGATATTCAATGCACATTCGTCTATTCAGGAGAGGAGAAGATAA
AGATGTCACCCATTGCCTTGCAATAAAACTGCCACATCCGTTGCCTATATTGATATTGAGGAATATATTC
TATTGACACAACCAAAGGCTATATTTTGGTTTTCATCCGCAATGCTTCACAGGTTCTAGTTGACAACATA
TCAACCCACTGAGGATCATTCAAATTGAAATGTAACACGATGCGATTTAGCTGAGAGTAACAATTTAATA
ATACATATTGTCTATGAGAAAAGAAAAAAAAGATGCAAGAACGAAAACAGAATACCTCAATGTAGGCACC
AATTGTTGTTTTGTTACAGCCACCAGGTTCTTTCAGGGTAGCTATTGCTTCCATTATAAGGCTATCCAAC
CTGCAACGTTTTTAAAAGTTACAATTTGTCTATAATAAAAGATTTGAGTGATACAAACATCTACGTGTAA
GTGGGACTTTACAAATCCTCATCATAATTTCACAATTATAAAGCCACAGTGATAGGATTGAGCAAACGGC
TCGCATGATAATAGTAAGAAGGAGGAGAAATGTACTAAGCCAGTGAAGACAACTTAAACAGAGGTGTGAA
AACAAACCCATATCACATGAATGTAATCCAACACTTATCGACTTGCACAGAATAAAAAGTGACGGCAAAC
CATACATTTTGAGATGTAATCCAACTTCAGAAATACCAGCGAGAGAGATACAACAAAGCAACTCCTCTTC
AATACAAGAAACAAAATAGACACATTTCTAACCTTACATTAGGTCTCCTTGGAGGAGGATTAGAAGAAAC
TTGGAGTCCAGAGGTCGCATCCACATTTTCTTCATCACTTTGCAAAGAATTGGTTAGGGCTAGTGAGTTC
TCTTCCTGTTTAGGAAGGGAGAACGTCCTTTTAACAGCTAACCTAGACTTTTCGCGCGATCCCCAGCCAT
TTGCCATGACACTCATGTTTCTCCATTTGTCCTGTCCCAATACAATAAACAAACCATCTCCCAGTCAGAT
AAAATCACAAACAAAATACAGTAGCATTATCAAAGCTGACAAAAAGGATAAGAAGTAATCATGACCTTAA
GATCAACATTGGAACGCAGGTACAAGACTCCGCTAAATTCAGGATCTTTGAGAATTGTGCGCCATTTACC
AGGTCCATGCTTTATAACTCCAGACTTTAAAGCTGACTCTTCTTCTTGAGTCCATTTCTGCTTAGGAGCA
CCCATCCCGATTTACGGTCTGCTGTGTCAAAGCAAGTCCGTTCTGCAACAATACATATCAAATGTCACGA
AACCAATCAGAACTAAAGTTTCTACATAAAAATGTAAACTTTTTCTTCAGTTGTAGCTCACAATTCATCA
TCAAATACCACAGAATAGTAAAACCCTAATTCCCTGTTCCGAGGAAACCCTAACATAGATTATCAAACTA
TACCGCAGCAATAGTTCAGAAACTAAGACGCAATAGCAAACACCAACTTCACATCACTGAAAGATGCCGA
AACTCAAACCCTAGAAAAATCCGTTCTTTCAGAATGAAGCCTAATCTCATGCTGAGAATATACACAATCG
AGAAAGAAGAAACAGATGAATTCACCAGGAATCAGAGTTTAGAGGAAGAAGAATCGATCATTCGCAATAC
CAATTTTTGTTTAATCTCTGGATTCAGATTTCGAGACGCTTGGGAAGCAGAAAAAGTTAGGGTTAATGCG
AATACAAGGATTCAGAGTAACGGACCTCCGTCAATTCTGATGCGGCAAACCGCTTAGACCAATTAAGCTT
TAAACGCGTTTTTTCACAAACGGCCTTAAAACGCGTTTTTTACAAACGGCCTTAAAACGCGTTTTTGTTT
ACGCTAGTTATTATATTCTGAAGATTATAAATTGTCTAAATATTTACAAATTCAACTTTTAATAATGATA
AAGAAAATATCAAATTCCCCAAATGAAGTGTTAATATGATTGTCAAGAAAATATATTATCAAAACTAATA
CGCAGTGACCCAGATCATATTTACACGAACAATTTGGTTTATGTTTGAAAGTTTTGGTGGTGATTAAAAA
TTTGATGATTAAGTGGTATTTTGAACATAAAATACAAATATGTTGCTAGATATAATTCAGAAATGTGTGG
TGGGGTGGTAGTTGTGATATTTTTTTTCAAAAATGCTATTTTCATTTTATCCATAGAATTTTCTCTATTG
TTTATTTTTTCTGAAAATTATCTAGTTGACTGTACCACTAATTAAAAAAAAATTGTGGACATGGTAGTTG
CGATATTTTGAGAGTTTTCCAAATCTATACACTTGTTTTAAACACATTAAAAAGTTTTATAATTTATTTA
TTTTTGAATTTCTCCAAAATTTGAAATATAAAGATCATTTCGTAAAAAAAAGAAAAGTTCGTTGAACATA
GTTTTAGTTGATTTGTTTTACTAGGTTTATTTTCTGCAGATGTTCAGTAAAAAGAAAGAACCTTCTCTAA
TTTCACCTAGATATTTATGATTTTATAATACAAACTAATTTCATATTTGGGTTTAAATTAATAATTGTCC
AAATAATTTCAAATTACAGTCAAAATAAAACATTAGCAATTAGTTCCATCCAAAATAAATTATTAAATTA
CCAAATTAACATTTTTAGCTCATGAGCCCAAAATTATTTATGATATGAAATATGTACTTGATAATAATTC
AAGTCAGCAACAATAATTCATCAAATTTATTTCAAAATAAACCTCCTTAAATCTTTCTGGATTTTTTAAC
TGATAATCCTATTGTTTTATCTTATTTTCATTAAGCCAACAATAAGTCATACCAATTAGTCATTAGTTAT
AATTCTTGATATTGGTTAAAGAGAATGTTTAAGTGGTGGATGGAGTTAGTTGTATACTTTTTTGGCATTA
AGATGAGAATAATTTGCTACTTATAAAGACTTTGTAATATTAAACATCATATTCTTCACATGAATATACA
AGTGGACAATTCTGGTTAAGTCACACCAGTGGTTTAATCCGGTTCATTTTTCTACGTATAGCATTAGTGT
TAATTACGTGCACGAGAACACAAGACAGAAAGTAAAAAAAGCAAGAAAGAGTCAACAAAGTTGCCCGCCT
AACGATTACTTAGCACTTTTGAATCCGTTTTAAGCAAAGCGGTGAAGGGGGCGGCCGCGGAGCCTGCTTT
TTTGTACAAACTTGTTGATGATCCCGGGCCCGCGGTACCGTCGACTGCAGAATTCAATTCTGAGATTTTT
CAAATCAGTGCGCAAGACGTGACGTAAGTATCCGAGTCAGTTTTTATTTTTCTACTAATTTGGTCGTTTA
TTTCGGCGTGTAGGACATGGCAACCGGGCCTGAATTTCGCGGGTATTCTGTTTCTATTCCAACTTTTTCT
TGATCCGCAGCCATTAACGACTTTTGAATAGATACGCTGACACGCCAAGCCTCGCTAGTCAAAAGTGTAC
CAAACAACGCTTTACAGCAAGAACGGAATGCGCGTGACGCTCGCGGTGACGCCATTTCGCCTTTTCAGAA
ATGGATAAATAGCCTTGCTTCCTATTATATCTTCCCAAATTACCAATACATTACACTAGCATCTGAATTT
CATAACCAATCTCGATACACCAAATCGAATCGATGAGCCCAGAACGACGCCCGGCCGACATCCGCCGTGC
CACCGAGGCGGACATGCCGGCGGTCTGCACCATCGTCAACCACTACATCGAGACAAGCACGGTCAACTTC
CGTACCGAGCCGCAGGAACCGCAGGAGTGGACGGACGACCTCGTCCGTCTGCGGGAGCGCTATCCCTGGC
TCGTCGCCGAGGTGGACGGCGAGGTCGCCGGCATCGCCTACGCGGGCCCCTGGAAGGCACGCAACGCCTA
CGACTGGACGGCCGAGTCGACCGTGTACGTCTCCCCCCGCCACCAGCGGACGGGACTGGGCTCCACGCTC
TACACCCACCTGCTGAAGTCCCTGGAGGCACAGGGCTTCAAGAGCGTGGTCGCTGTCATCGGGCTGCCCA
ACGACCCGAGCGTGCGCATGCACGAGGCGCTCGGATATGCCCCCCGCGGCATGCTGCGGGCGGCCGGCTT
CAAGCACGGGAACTGGCATGACGTGGGTTTCTGGCAGCTGGACTTCAGCCTGCCGGTACCGCCCCGTCCG
GTCCTGCCCGTCACCGAGATTTGACTGCAGAATCTTGGACTCCCATGTTGGCAAAGGCAACCAAACAAAC
AATGAATGATCCGCTCCTGCATATGGGGCGGTTTGAGTATTTCAACTGCCATTTGGGCTGAATTGAAGAC
ATGCTCCTGTCAGAAATTCCGTGATCTTACTCAATATTCAGTAATCTCGGCCAATATCCTAAATGTGCGT
GGCTTTATCTGTCTTTGTATTGTTTCATCAATTCATGTAACGTTTGCTTTTCTTATGAATTTTCAAATAA
ATTATCAGATCCGAGCTCGAATTAATTCGGCGTTAATTCAGTACATTAAAAACGTCCGCAATGTGTTATT
AAGTTGTCTAAGCGTCAATTTGTTTACACCACAATATATCCTGCCACCAGCCAGCCAACAGCTCCCCGAC
CGGCAGCTCGGCACAAAATCACCACTCGATACAGGCAGCCCATCAGTCCGGGACGGCGTCAGCGGGAGAG
CCGTTGTAAGGCGGCAGACTTTGCTCATGTTACCGATGCTATTCGGAAGAACGGCAACTAAGCTGCCGGG
TTTGAAACACGGATGATCTCGCGGAGGGTAGCATGTTGATTGTAACGATGACAGAGCGTTGCTGCCTGTG
ATCACCGCGGTTTCAAAATCGGCTCCGTCGATACTATGTTATACGCCAACTTTGAAAACAACTTTGAAAA
AGCTGTTTTCTGGTATTTAAGGTTTTAGAATGCAAGGAACAGTGAATTGGAGTTCGTCTTGTTATAATTA
GCTTCTTGGGGTATCTTTAAATACTGTAGAAAAGAGGAAGGAAATAATAAATGGCTAAAATGAGAATATC
ACCGGAATTGAAAAAACTGATCGAAAAATACCGCTGCGTAAAAGATACGGAAGGAATGTCTCCTGCTAAG
GTATATAAGCTGGTGGGAGAAAATGAAAACCTATATTTAAAAATGACGGACAGCCGGTATAAAGGGACCA
CCTATGATGTGGAACGGGAAAAGGACATGATGCTATGGCTGGAAGGAAAGCTGCCTGTTCCAAAGGTCCT
GCACTTTGAACGGCATGATGGCTGGAGCAATCTGCTCATGAGTGAGGCCGATGGCGTCCTTTGCTCGGAA
GAGTATGAAGATGAACAAAGCCCTGAAAAGATTATCGAGCTGTATGCGGAGTGCATCAGGCTCTTTCACT
CCATCGACATATCGGATTGTCCCTATACGAATAGCTTAGACAGCCGCTTAGCCGAATTGGATTACTTACT
GAATAACGATCTGGCCGATGTGGATTGCGAAAACTGGGAAGAAGACACTCCATTTAAAGATCCGCGCGAG
CTGTATGATTTTTTAAAGACGGAAAAGCCCGAAGAGGAACTTGTCTTTTCCCACGGCGACCTGGGAGACA
GCAACATCTTTGTGAAAGATGGCAAAGTAAGTGGCTTTATTGATCTTGGGAGAAGCGGCAGGGCGGACAA
GTGGTATGACATTGCCTTCTGCGTCCGGTCGATCAGGGAGGATATCGGGGAAGAACAGTATGTCGAGCTA
TTTTTTGACTTACTGGGGATCAAGCCTGATTGGGAGAAAATAAAATATTATATTTTACTGGATGAATTGT
TTTAGTACCTAGAATGCATGACCAAAATCCCTTAACGCTGAGAGATCCCCTCATAATTTCCCCAAAGCGT
AACCATGTGTGAATAAATTTTGAGCTAGTAGGGTTGCAGCCACGAGTAAGTCTTCCCTTGTTATTGTGTA
GCCAGAATGCCGCAAAACTTCCATGCCTAAGCGAACTGTTGAGAGTACGTTTCGATTTCTGACTGTGTTA
GCCTGGAAGTGCTTGTCCCAACCTTGTTTCTGAGCATGAACGCCCGCAAGCCAACATGTTAGTTGAAGCA
TCAGGGCGATTAGCAGCATGATATCAAAACGCTCTGAGCTGCTCGTTCGGCTATGGCGTAGGCCTAGTCC
GTAGGCAGGACTTTTCAAGTCTCGGAAGGTTTCTTCAATCTGCATTCGCTTCGAATAGATATTAACAAGT
TGTTTGGGTGTTCGAATTTCAACAGGTAAGTTAGTTGCTAGAATCCATGGCTCCTTTGCCGACGCTGAGT
AGATTTTAGGTGACGGGTGGTGACAATGAGTCCGTGTCGAGCGCTGATTTTTTCGGCCTTTAGAGCGAGA
TTTATACAATAGAATTTGGCATGAGATTGGATTGCTTTTAGTCAGCCTCTTATAGCCTAAAGTCTTTGAG
TGACTAGATGACATATCATGTAAGTTGCTGATAGGTTTCCAGTTTTCCGCTCCTAGGTCTGCATATTGTA
CTTTTCCTCTTACTCGACTTAACCAGTACCAACCCAGCTTCTCAACGGATTTATACCATGGCACTTTAAA
GCCAGCATCACTGACAATGAGCGGTGTGGTGTTACTCGGTAGAATGCTCGCAAGGTCGGCTAGAAATTGG
TCATGAGCTTTCTTTGAACATTGCTCTGAAAGCGGGAACGCTTTCTCATAAAGAGTAACAGAACGACCGT
GTAGTGCGACTGAAGCTCGCAATACCATAAGCCGTTTTTGCTCACGGATATCAGACCAGTCAACAAGTAC
AATGGGCATCGTATTGCCCGAACAGATAAAGCTAGCATGCCAACGGTATACAGCGAGTCGCTCTTTGTGG
AGGTGACGATTACCTAACAATCGGTCGATTCGTTTGATGTTATGTTTTGTTCTCGCTTTGGTTGGCAGGT
TACGGCCAAGTTCGGTAAGAGTGAGAGTTTTACAGTCAAGTAAGGCGTGGCAAGCCAACGTTAAGCTGTT
GAGTCGTTTTAAGTGTAATTCGGGGCAGAATTGGTAAAGAGAGTCGTGTAAAATATCGAGTTCGCACATT
TTGTTGTCTGATTATTGATTTTTGGCGAAACCATTTGATCATATGACAAGATGTGTATCTACCTTAACTT
AATGATTTTGATAAAAATCATTAGGGGATTCATCAGCCCTTAACGTGAGTTTTCGTTCCACTGAGCGTCA
GACCCCGTAGAAAAGATCAAAGGATCTTC
